Addgene plasmid #160211: CBSH3- 3m shRNA2
Purpose: Knock Down MTLSH3- Collybistin isoforms, 3-point mutation negative control for CBSH3- shRNA2 targeting collybistin MTL-CBSH3-isoforms (Plasmid #160210)
Depositing lab: Angel de Blas. Depositing organization: University of Connecticut. Publication: Collybistin SH3-protein isoforms are expressed in the rat brain promoting gephyrin and GABA-A receptor clustering at GABAergic synapses. George S, Bear J Jr, Taylor MJ, Kanamalla K, Fekete CD, Chiou TT, Miralles CP, Papadopoulos T, De Blas AL. J Neurochem. 2021 May;157(4):1032-1051. doi: 10.1111/jnc.15270. Epub 2021 Jan 5. PubMed 33316079.
Backbone
  Vector backbone: mu6pro
  Vector type: RNAi
Growth in bacteria
  Bacterial resistance: Ampicillin, 100 μg/mL
  Growth temperature: 37°C
  Growth strain: DH5alpha
  Copy number: High Copy
Gene/Insert
  Gene/Insert name: ARHGEF9 (alt name: Collybistin)
  gRNA/shRNA sequence: TGACGTTGCTCaGGcTGtACCA
  Species: R. norvegicus (rat)
  Mutation: TGACGTTGCTCaGGcTGtACCA (mutations shown in lower case)
  Entrez Gene: Arhgef9
  Promoter: mouse U6 promoter
  Cloning method: Restriction Enzyme; 5′ cloning site BbsI (unknown if destroyed); 3′ cloning site Xba (unknown if destroyed)
Resource information
  A portion of this plasmid was derived from a plasmid made by: Insert was originally cloned in Angel de Blas's lab
Terms and licenses: Academic/Nonprofit Terms; Industry Terms: Not Available to Industry
Depositor comments: 3-point mutation negative control for CBSH3- shRNA2 targeting collybistin MTL-CBSH3-isoforms (Addgene Plasmid #160210).
How to cite: CBSH3- 3m shRNA2 was a gift from Angel de Blas (Addgene plasmid # 160211 ; http://n2t.net/addgene:160211 ; RRID:Addgene_160211)
