[The description below was written by a language model from this plasmid's Addgene catalogue record and pLannotate feature annotations shown in this document.]
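Description:
CBSH3- 3m shRNA2 is a small (about 3.4 kb) RNAi plasmid built on the mU6pro backbone, a pBluescript-like cloning vector adapted for short hairpin RNA expression in mammalian cells. It is maintained in E. coli through a high-copy ColE1/pUC-type origin and selected with ampicillin via the β-lactamase gene and its native promoter. The backbone also carries an f1 phage origin, remnants of the lacZα/lac promoter–operator region and a T3 promoter. These are leftovers of the parental cloning vector and play no part in hairpin expression. Short fragments annotated as lacI and RSF ori are probably also backbone remnants or partial similarity matches. No mammalian selection marker or fluorescent reporter is annotated.

The payload is a hairpin-encoding oligonucleotide inserted by restriction cloning (BbsI and XbaI sites) immediately downstream of the mouse U6 snRNA promoter. This RNA polymerase III promoter drives high-level transcription of short RNAs with defined ends. An SV40 polyadenylation signal is annotated just beyond the insertion site, on the opposite strand. The hairpin itself is not annotated in the feature table, but it would lie in the gap between these two elements.

The hairpin derives from an shRNA directed against rat Arhgef9 (collybistin), specifically the MTL-type isoforms lacking the SH3 domain (CBSH3-). It carries three point mutations in the target-recognition sequence that are intended to abolish silencing. Although the purpose field mentions knockdown, the plasmid is the mismatch negative control for the companion CBSH3- shRNA2 construct. It allows effects of collybistin isoform depletion, studied in connection with gephyrin and GABA-A receptor clustering at GABAergic synapses, to be distinguished from nonspecific consequences of shRNA expression.
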