Features (pLannotate 1.2.2; 13 found; start..end, strand, type, name):
      1..589     -  rep_origin     ori: high-copy-number ColE1/pMB1/pBR322/pUC origin of replication
    760..1620    -  CDS            AmpR: β-lactamase; bla; confers resistance to ampicillin, carbenicillin, and related antibiotics
   1621..1725    -  promoter       AmpR promoter: bla
   1778..2206    -  rep_origin     f1 ori (sequence partly withheld): f1 bacteriophage origin of replication; arrow indicates direction of (+) strand synthesis
   2211..2277    -  CDS            lacZα (fragment): LacZα fragment of β-galactosidase; lacZ fragment
   2377..2689    +  promoter       U6 promoter: RNA polymerase III promoter for mouse U6 snRNA (Das et al., 1988)
   2758..2892    -  polyA_signal   SV40 poly(A) signal: SV40 polyadenylation signal
   2990..3008    -  promoter       T3 promoter: promoter for bacteriophage T3 RNA polymerase
   3053..3069    -  protein_bind   lac operator: The lac repressor binds to the lac operator to inhibit transcription in E. coli. This inhibition can be relieved by adding lactose or isopropyl-β-D-thiogalactopyranoside (IPTG). lac repressor encoded by lacI
   3077..3107    -  promoter       lac promoter: promoter for the E. coli lac operon
   3122..3143    -  protein_bind   CAP binding site: CAP binding activates transcription in the presence of cAMP. E. coli catabolite activator protein
   3156..3248    -  CDS            lacI (fragment): lac repressor; lacI; The lac repressor binds to the lac operator to inhibit transcription in E. coli. This inhibition can be relieved by adding lactose or isopropyl-β-D-thiogalactopyranoside (IPTG).
   3250..3383    -  rep_origin     RSF ori (fragment): Plasmids containing the RSF 1030 origin of replication can be propagated in E. coli cells that contain additional plasmids with compatible origins.
>Addgene plasmid #160211 | CBSH3- 3m shRNA2 | addgene full sequence | sequence record 313962 | Addgene NGS Result
TTTCCATAGGCTCCGCCCCCCTGACGAGCATCACAAAAATCGACGCTCAAGTCAGAGGTGGCGAAACCCG
ACAGGACTATAAAGATACCAGGCGTTTCCCCCTGGAAGCTCCCTCGTGCGCTCTCCTGTTCCGACCCTGC
CGCTTACCGGATACCTGTCCGCCTTTCTCCCTTCGGGAAGCGTGGCGCTTTCTCATAGCTCACGCTGTAG
GTATCTCAGTTCGGTGTAGGTCGTTCGCTCCAAGCTGGGCTGTGTGCACGAACCCCCCGTTCAGCCCGAC
CGCTGCGCCTTATCCGGTAACTATCGTCTTGAGTCCAACCCGGTAAGACACGACTTATCGCCACTGGCAG
CAGCCACTGGTAACAGGATTAGCAGAGCGAGGTATGTAGGCGGTGCTACAGAGTTCTTGAAGTGGTGGCC
TAACTACGGCTACACTAGAAGAACAGTATTTGGTATCTGCGCTCTGCTGAAGCCAGTTACCTTCGGAAAA
AGAGTTGGTAGCTCTTGATCCGGCAAACAAACCACCGCTGGTAGCGGTGGTTTTTTTGTTTGCAAGCAGC
AGATTACGCGCAGAAAAAAAGGATCTCAAGAAGATCCTTTGATCTTTTCTACGGGGTCTGACGCTCAGTG
GAACGAAAACTCACGTTAAGGGATTTTGGTCATGAGATTATCAAAAAGGATCTTCACCTAGATCCTTTTA
AATTAAAAATGAAGTTTTAAATCAATCTAAAGTATATATGAGTAAACTTGGTCTGACAGTTACCAATGCT
TAATCAGTGAGGCACCTATCTCAGCGATCTGTCTATTTCGTTCATCCATAGTTGCCTGACTCCCCGTCGT
GTAGATAACTACGATACGGGAGGGCTTACCATCTGGCCCCAGTGCTGCAATGATACCGCGAGACCCACGC
TCACCGGCTCCAGATTTATCAGCAATAAACCAGCCAGCCGGAAGGGCCGAGCGCAGAAGTGGTCCTGCAA
CTTTATCCGCCTCCATCCAGTCTATTAATTGTTGCCGGGAAGCTAGAGTAAGTAGTTCGCCAGTTAATAG
TTTGCGCAACGTTGTTGCCATTGCTACAGGCATCGTGGTGTCACGCTCGTCGTTTGGTATGGCTTCATTC
AGCTCCGGTTCCCAACGATCAAGGCGAGTTACATGATCCCCCATGTTGTGCAAAAAAGCGGTTAGCTCCT
TCGGTCCTCCGATCGTTGTCAGAAGTAAGTTGGCCGCAGTGTTATCACTCATGGTTATGGCAGCACTGCA
TAATTCTCTTACTGTCATGCCATCCGTAAGATGCTTTTCTGTGACTGGTGAGTACTCAACCAAGTCATTC
TGAGAATAGTGTATGCGGCGACCGAGTTGCTCTTGCCCGGCGTCAATACGGGATAATACCGCGCCACATA
GCAGAACTTTAAAAGTGCTCATCATTGGAAAACGTTCTTCGGGGCGAAAACTCTCAAGGATCTTACCGCT
GTTGAGATCCAGTTCGATGTAACCCACTCGTGCACCCAACTGATCTTCAGCATCTTTTACTTTCACCAGC
GTTTCTGGGTGAGCAAAAACAGGAAGGCAAAATGCCGCAAAAAAGGGAATAAGGGCGACACGGAAATGTT
GAATACTCATACTCTTCCTTTTTCAATATTATTGAAGCATTTATCAGGGTTATTGTCTCATGAGCGGATA
CATATTTGAATGTATTTAGAAAAATAAACAAATAGGGGTTCCGCGCACATTTCCCCGAAAAGTGCCACCT
AAATTGTAAGCGTTAATATTTTGTTAAAATTCGCGTTAAATTTTTGTTAAATCAGCTCATTTTTTAACCA
ATAGGCCGAAATCGGCAAAATCCCTTATAAATCAAAAGAATAGACCGAGATAGGGT
[37 nt withheld, positions 1877-1913]
AAAGAACGTGGACTCCAACGTCAAAGG
[49 nt withheld, positions 1941-1989]
T
[91 nt withheld, positions 1991-2081]
G
[124 nt withheld, positions 2083-2206]
CCCATTCGCCATTCAGGCTGCGCAACTGTTGGGAAGGGCGATCGGTGCGGGCCTCTTCGCTATTACGCCA
GTCGACAGCCTGCAGGAATGGCCGGCCATCTTAATTAAGAAATTTAAATATGTTTAAACATAGGGCCCAA
TGGCGCGCCAAGGCCATCTAGGCCAAGCTTATCCGACGCCGCCATCTCTAGGCCCGCGCCGGCCCCCTCG
CACAGACTTGTGGGAGAAGCTCGGCTACTCCCCTGCCCCGGTTAATTTGCATATAATATTTCCTAGTAAC
TATAGAGGCTTAATGTGCGATAAAAGACAGATAATCTGTTCTTTTTAATACTAGCTACATTTTACATGAT
AGGCTTGGATTTCTATAAGAGATACAAATACTAAATTATTATTTTAAAAAACAGCACAAAAGGAAACTCA
CCCTAACTGTAAAGTAATTGTGTGTTTTGAGACTATAAATATCCCTTGGAGAAAAGCCTTGTTTGTGGTA
CAGCCTGAGCAACGTCAACATGACGTTGCTCCGGCTGTACCATTTTTCTAGATAATACGTAGATCCAGAC
ATGATAAGATACATTGATGAGTTTGGACAAACCACAACTAGAATGCAGTGAAAAAAATGCTTTATTTGTG
AAATTTGTGATGCTATTGCTTTATTTGTAACCATTATAAGCTGCAATAAACAAGTTAACAACAACAATTG
CATTCATTTTATGTTTCAGGTTCAGGGGGAGGTGTGGGAGGTTTTTTAATTCTTGCGGCCGCGGCGGTAC
CCAGCTTTTGTTCCCTTTAGTGAGGGTTAATTGCGCGCTTGGCGTAATCATGGTCATAGCTGTTTCCTGT
GTGAAATTGTTATCCGCTCACAATTCCACACAACATACGAGCCGGGAGCATAAAGTGTAAAGCCTGGGGT
GCCTAATGAGTGAGCTAACTCACATTAATTGCGTTGCGCTCACTGCCCGCTTTCCAGTCGGGAAACCTGT
CGTGCCAGCTGCATTAATGAATCGGCCAACGCGCGGGGAGAGGCGGTTTGCGTATTGGGCGCTCTTCCGC
TTCCTCGCTCACTGACTCGCTGCGCTCGGTCGTTCGGCTGCGGCGAGCGGTATCAGCTCACTCAAAGGCG
GTAATACGGTTATCCACAGAATCAGGGGATAACGCAGGAAAGAACATGTGAGCAAAAGGCCAGCAAAAGG
CCAGGAACCGTAAAAAGGCCGCGTTGCTGGCGTT
